Addgene plasmid #225956: pLV-SFFV-CKAP4(2xlumen)-WPRE-UbC-Emerald
Purpose: Lentiviral vector plasmid expressing human CKAP4 mutant with an additional luminal domain under the spleen focus-forming virus (SFFV) promoter and Emerald under the Ubiquitin C (UbC) promoter
Depositing lab: Richard Eva & Bart Nieuwenhuis & Evan Reid. Depositing organization: University of Cambridge.
Backbone
  Vector backbone: pLV-SFFV-MCS-WPRE-UbC-Emerald (Addgene #211796)
  Backbone manufacturer: Bart Nieuwenhuis
  Vector type: Mammalian Expression, Lentiviral
Growth in bacteria
  Bacterial resistance: Ampicillin, 100 μg/mL
  Growth temperature: 37°C
  Growth strain: NEB Stable
  Copy number: High Copy
Gene/Insert 1
  Gene/Insert name: CKAP4 (alt name: Cytoskeleton Associated Protein 4)
  Species: H. sapiens (human)
  Insert size (bp): 3222
  Mutation: Full-length CKAP4 with additional luminal domain (codon optimised)
  Entrez Gene: CKAP4 (a.k.a. CLIMP-63, CLIMP63, ERGIC-63, p63)
  Promoter: SFFV
  Cloning method: Unknown
  Sequencing primers: 5′ n/a
Gene/Insert 2
  Gene/Insert name: Emerald (alt name: EmGFP)
  Species: A. victoria
  Insert size (bp): 717
  Promoter: UbC
  Cloning method: Unknown
  Sequencing primers: 5′ n/a
Resource information
  A portion of this plasmid was derived from a plasmid made by: VectorBuilder
Terms and licenses: Academic/Nonprofit Terms; Industry Terms: Not Available to Industry
How to cite: pLV-SFFV-CKAP4(2xlumen)-WPRE-UbC-Emerald was a gift from Richard Eva & Bart Nieuwenhuis & Evan Reid (Addgene plasmid # 225956 ; http://n2t.net/addgene:225956 ; RRID:Addgene_225956)
