[The description below was written by a language model from this plasmid's Addgene catalogue record and pLannotate feature annotations shown in this document.]
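Description:
pLV-SFFV-CKAP4(2xlumen)-WPRE-UbC-Emerald is an HIV-1-based lentiviral transfer plasmid for mammalian expression, built on the pLV-SFFV-MCS-WPRE-UbC-Emerald backbone, with part of it derived from a commercially made vector. It is about 14 kb, replicates in E. coli from a high-copy ColE1/pUC-type origin and is selected with ampicillin through the bla gene. The viral portion carries a 5' LTR, the Ψ packaging signal with a gag fragment, the Rev response element for Rev-dependent export of the genomic RNA, the cPPT/CTS element, and a ΔU3 self-inactivating 3' LTR, so the integrated provirus depends on its internal promoters. Outside the LTRs, the annotation also picks up pBR322-derived remnants and an SV40 promoter–gpt–SV40 small t intron/poly(A) region. These appear to be legacy backbone sequence and are not part of the packaged genome.

The payload consists of two independent cassettes in the same orientation. The spleen focus-forming virus (SFFV) LTR promoter drives a 3,222 bp, codon-optimised human CKAP4 (CLIMP-63) variant in which the full-length protein is extended by a second copy of its luminal domain. The feature table reflects this as a complete CKAP4 coding sequence followed directly by a further CKAP4 fragment. A WPRE, annotated as a fragment, sits downstream to enhance transcript expression. The human ubiquitin C promoter then drives Emerald, a green fluorescent protein derived from Aequorea victoria, which marks transduced cells separately from the untagged CKAP4 mutant. The record gives the purpose only as lentiviral expression of this mutant alongside Emerald and does not describe a specific experimental application.
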