Features (pLannotate 1.2.2; 35 found; start..end, strand, type, name):
     48..305     +  LTR            5' LTR (truncated): truncated 5' long terminal repeat (LTR) from HIV-1
    352..477     +  misc_feature   HIV-1 Ψ: packaging signal of human immunodeficiency virus type 1
    461..799     +  CDS            HIV-1 gag (fragment): gag protein from human immunodeficiency virus 1; gag
    974..1207    +  misc_feature   RRE: The Rev response element (RRE) of HIV-1 allows for Rev-dependent mRNA export from the nucleus to the cytoplasm.
   1584..1684    +  CDS            Rev (fragment): human immunodeficiency virus 1 (HIV-1) Rev protein; rev; enhances nuclear export of unspliced and incompletely spliced viral mRNAs
   1721..1838    +  misc_feature   cPPT/CTS: central polypurine tract and central termination sequence of HIV-1
   1875..1907    -  misc_feature   MCS (fragment): pBluescript multiple cloning site
   1991..2398    +  promoter       SFFV promoter: spleen focus-forming virus long terminal repeat (LTR) promoter
   2420..4225    +  CDS            CKAP4: CKAP4_HUMAN - Experimental evidence at protein level: Swiss-Prot protein existence level 1. High-affinity epithelial cell surface receptor for the FZD8- related low molecular weight sialoglycopeptide APF/antiproliferative factor. Mediates the APF antiproliferative signaling within cells. From Homo sapiens (Human).
   4211..5638    +  CDS            CKAP4 (fragment): CKAP4_HUMAN - Experimental evidence at protein level: Swiss-Prot protein existence level 1. High-affinity epithelial cell surface receptor for the FZD8- related low molecular weight sialoglycopeptide APF/antiproliferative factor. Mediates the APF antiproliferative signaling within cells. From Homo sapiens (Human).
   5653..5683    +  misc_feature   MCS (fragment): pUC18/19 multiple cloning site
   5684..5702    +  misc_feature   MCS (fragment): pBluescript multiple cloning site
   5702..6207    +  misc_feature   WPRE (fragment): woodchuck hepatitis virus posttranscriptional regulatory element
   6200..7386    +  promoter       UbC promoter: human ubiquitin C promoter
   7422..8138    +  CDS            Emerald: Emerald is a basic (constitutively fluorescent) green fluorescent protein published in 1998, derived from Aequorea victoria. It is reported to be a very rapidly-maturing weak dimer.
   8166..8234    +  CDS            nef (fragment): NEF_HV1Z2 - Experimental evidence at protein level: Swiss-Prot protein existence level 1. Extracellular Nef protein targets CD4(+) T-lymphocytes for apoptosis by interacting with CXCR4 surface receptors. From Human immunodeficiency virus type 1 group M subtype D (isolate Z2/CDC-Z34) (HIV-1).
   8236..8469    +  LTR            3' LTR (ΔU3): self-inactivating 3' long terminal repeat (LTR) from HIV-1
   8494..8512    -  promoter       SP6 promoter: promoter for bacteriophage SP6 RNA polymerase
   8740..9019    +  CDS            TcR (fragment): tetracycline efflux protein; tet; confers resistance to tetracycline
   9020..9068    -  misc_feature   bom (fragment): basis of mobility region from pBR322
   9170..9205    -  CDS            rop (fragment): Rop protein, which maintains plasmids at low copy number; rop
   9300..9404    +  promoter       AmpR promoter: bla
   9405..10265   +  CDS            AmpR: β-lactamase; bla; confers resistance to ampicillin, carbenicillin, and related antibiotics
  10436..11024   +  rep_origin     ori: high-copy-number ColE1/pMB1/pBR322/pUC origin of replication
  11207..11263   +  CDS            lacI (fragment): lac repressor; lacI; The lac repressor binds to the lac operator to inhibit transcription in E. coli. This inhibition can be relieved by adding lactose or isopropyl-β-D-thiogalactopyranoside (IPTG).
  11270..11599   +  promoter       SV40 promoter: SV40 enhancer and early promoter
  11799..11918   +  CDS            gpt (fragment): XGPT_ECOLI - Also known as gpp, gxu. Experimental evidence at protein level: Swiss-Prot protein existence level 1. Purine salvage pathway enzyme that catalyzes the transfer of the ribosyl-5-phosphate group from 5-phospho-alpha-D-ribose 1- diphosphate (PRPP) to the N9 position of the 6-oxopurines guanine and xanthine to form the corresponding ribonucleotides GMP (guanosine 5'- monophosphate) and XMP (xanthosine 5'-monophosphate), with the release of PPi. To a lesser extent, also acts on hypoxanthine (PubMed:9100006, PubMed:3886014). Does not ribophosphorylate adenine (PubMed:3886014). From Esch
  11918..12253   +  CDS            gpt (fragment): XGPT_ECOLI - Also known as gpp, gxu. Experimental evidence at protein level: Swiss-Prot protein existence level 1. Purine salvage pathway enzyme that catalyzes the transfer of the ribosyl-5-phosphate group from 5-phospho-alpha-D-ribose 1- diphosphate (PRPP) to the N9 position of the 6-oxopurines guanine and xanthine to form the corresponding ribonucleotides GMP (guanosine 5'- monophosphate) and XMP (xanthosine 5'-monophosphate), with the release of PPi. To a lesser extent, also acts on hypoxanthine (PubMed:9100006, PubMed:3886014). Does not ribophosphorylate adenine (PubMed:3886014). From Esch
  12348..12653   +  CDS            frsA (fragment): FRSA_ECOLI - Also known as yafA. Experimental evidence at protein level: Swiss-Prot protein existence level 1. Catalyzes the hydrolysis of esters (PubMed:15808744). Displays esterase activity toward pNP-butyrate (PubMed:15808744). May stimulate mixed-acid fermentation by acting as a fermentation/respiration switch that down-regulates respiration and up- regulates fermentation rates (PubMed:15169777). From Escherichia coli (strain K12).
  12657..12731   +  CDS            small t antigen (fragment): SV40 (simian virus 40) small t antigen
  12733..12798   +  intron         small t intron: SV40 (simian virus 40) small t antigen intron
  12928..12948   +  CDS            SV40 NLS: nuclear localization signal of SV40 (simian virus 40) large T antigen
  13267..13350   +  CDS            large T antigen (fragment): large T antigen from SV40 (simian virus 40)
  13373..13507   +  polyA_signal   SV40 poly(A) signal: SV40 polyadenylation signal
  13675..14003   +  LTR            3' LTR (fragment): 3' long terminal repeat (LTR) from HIV-1
>Addgene plasmid #225956 | pLV-SFFV-CKAP4(2xlumen)-WPRE-UbC-Emerald | addgene full sequence | sequence record 446863 | Addgene NGS Result
TGATATCGAGCTTGCTACAAGGGACTTTCCGCTGGGGACTTTCCAGGGAGGCGTGGCCTGGGCGGGACTG
GGGAGTGGCGAGCCCTCAGATCCTGCATATAAGCAGCTGCTTTTTGCCTGTACTGGGTCTCTCTGGTTAG
ACCAGATCTGAGCCTGGGAGCTCTCTGGCTAACTAGGGAACCCACTGCTTAAGCCTCAATAAAGCTTGCC
TTGAGTGCTTCAAGTAGTGTGTGCCCGTCTGTTGTGTGACTCTGGTAACTAGAGATCCCTCAGACCCTTT
TAGTCAGTGTGGAAAATCTCTAGCAGTGGCGCCCGAACAGGGACTTGAAAGCGAAAGGGAAACCAGAGGA
GCTCTCTCGACGCAGGACTCGGCTTGCTGAAGCGCGCACGGCAAGAGGCGAGGGGCGGCGACTGGTGAGT
ACGCCAAAAATTTTGACTAGCGGAGGCTAGAAGGAGAGAGATGGGTGCGAGAGCGTCAGTATTAAGCGGG
GGAGAATTAGATCGCGATGGGAAAAAATTCGGTTAAGGCCAGGGGGAAAGAAAAAATATAAATTAAAACA
TATAGTATGGGCAAGCAGGGAGCTAGAACGATTCGCAGTTAATCCTGGCCTGTTAGAAACATCAGAAGGC
TGTAGACAAATACTGGGACAGCTACAACCATCCCTTCAGACAGGATCAGAAGAACTTAGATCATTATATA
ATACAGTAGCAACCCTCTATTGTGTGCATCAAAGGATAGAGATAAAAGACACCAAGGAAGCTTTAGACAA
GATAGAGGAAGAGCAAAACAAAAGTAAGACCACCGCACAGCAAGCGGCCGGCCGCTGATCTTCAGACCTG
GAGGAGGAGATATGAGGGACAATTGGAGAAGTGAATTATATAAATATAAAGTAGTAAAAATTGAACCATT
AGGAGTAGCACCCACCAAGGCAAAGAGAAGAGTGGTGCAGAGAGAAAAAAGAGCAGTGGGAATAGGAGCT
TTGTTCCTTGGGTTCTTGGGAGCAGCAGGAAGCACTATGGGCGCAGCGTCAATGACGCTGACGGTACAGG
CCAGACAATTATTGTCTGGTATAGTGCAGCAGCAGAACAATTTGCTGAGGGCTATTGAGGCGCAACAGCA
TCTGTTGCAACTCACAGTCTGGGGCATCAAGCAGCTCCAGGCAAGAATCCTGGCTGTGGAAAGATACCTA
AAGGATCAACAGCTCCTGGGGATTTGGGGTTGCTCTGGAAAACTCATTTGCACCACTGCTGTGCCTTGGA
ATGCTAGTTGGAGTAATAAATCTCTGGAACAGATTTGGAATCACACGACCTGGATGGAGTGGGACAGAGA
AATTAACAATTACACAAGCTTAATACACTCCTTAATTGAAGAATCGCAAAACCAGCAAGAAAAGAATGAA
CAAGAATTATTGGAATTAGATAAATGGGCAAGTTTGTGGAATTGGTTTAACATAACAAATTGGCTGTGGT
ATATAAAATTATTCATAATGATAGTAGGAGGCTTGGTAGGTTTAAGAATAGTTTTTGCTGTACTTTCTAT
AGTGAATAGAGTTAGGCAGGGATATTCACCATTATCGTTTCAGACCCACCTCCCAACCCCGAGGGGACCC
GACAGGCCCGAAGGAATAGAAGAAGAAGGTGGAGAGAGAGACAGAGACAGATCCATTCGATTAGTGAACG
GATCTCGACGGTATCGCCAAATGGCAGTATTCATCCACAATTTTAAAAGAAAAGGGGGGATTGGGGGGTA
CAGTGCAGGGGAAAGAATAGTAGACATAATAGCAACAGACATACAAACTAAAGAATTACAAAAACAAATT
ACAAAAATTCAAAATTTTCGGGTTTATTACAGGGACAGCAGAGATCCAGTTTGGATCGATAAGCTTGATA
TCGAATTCCTGCAGCCCCGATAAAATAAAAGATTTTATTTAGTCTCCAGAAAAAGGGGGGAATGAAAGAC
CCCACCTGTAGGTTTGGCAAGCTAGCTGCAGTAACGCCATTTTGCAAGGCATGGAAAAATACCAAACCAA
GAATAGAGAAGTTCAGATCAAGGGCGGGTACATGAAAATAGCTAACGTTGGGCCAAACAGGATATCTGCG
GTGAGCAGTTTCGGCCCCGGCCCGGGGCCAAGAACAGATGGTCACCGCAGTTTCGGCCCCGGCCCGAGGC
CAAGAACAGATGGTCCCCAGATATGGCCCAACCCTCAGCAGTTTCTTAAGACCCATCAGATGTTTCCAGG
CTCCCCCAAGGACCTGAAATGACCCTGCGCCTTATTTGAATTAACCAATCAGCCTGCTTCTCGCTTCTGT
TCGCGCGCTTCTGCTTCCCGAGCTCTATAAAAGAGCTCACAACCCCTCACTCGGCGCGCCAGTCCTCCGA
CAGACTGAGTCGCCCGGGGGGGATCCACCGGTCGCCACCATGCCCTCGGCCAAACAAAGGGGCTCCAAGG
GCGGCCACGGCGCCGCGAGCCCCTCGGAGAAGGGTGCCCACCCGTCGGGCGGCGCGGATGACGTGGCGAA
GAAGCCGCCGCCGGCGCCGCAGCAGCCGCCGCCGCCGCCCGCGCCGCACCCGCAGCAGCACCCGCAGCAG
CACCCGCAGAACCAGGCGCACGGCAAGGGCGGCCACCGCGGCGGCGGCGGCGGCGGCGGCAAGTCCTCCT
CCTCCTCCTCCGCCTCCGCCGCCGCTGCCGCCGCCGCCGCCTCGTCCTCGGCGTCCTGCTCGCGCAGGCT
CGGCAGGGCGCTCAACTTTCTCTTCTACCTCGCCCTGGTGGCGGCGGCCGCTTTCTCGGGCTGGTGCGTC
CACCACGTCCTGGAGGAGGTCCAGCAGGTCCGGCGCAGCCACCAGGACTTCTCCCGGCAGAGGGAGGAGC
TGGGCCAGGGCTTGCAGGGCGTCGAGCAGAAGGTGCAGTCTTTGCAAGCCACATTTGGAACTTTTGAGTC
CATCTTGAGAAGCTCCCAACATAAACAAGACCTCACAGAGAAAGCTGTGAAGCAAGGGGAGAGTGAGGTC
AGCCGGATCAGCGAAGTGCTGCAGAAACTCCAGAATGAGATTCTCAAAGACCTCTCGGATGGGATCCATG
TGGTGAAGGACGCCCGGGAGCGGGACTTCACGTCCCTGGAGAACACGGTGGAGGAGCGGCTGACGGAGCT
CACCAAATCCATCAACGACAACATCGCCATCTTCACAGAAGTCCAGAAGAGGAGCCAGAAGGAGATCAAT
GACATGAAGGCAAAGGTTGCCTCCCTGGAAGAATCTGAGGGGAACAAGCAGGATTTGAAAGCCTTAAAGG
AAGCTGTGAAGGAGATACAGACCTCAGCCAAGTCCAGAGAGTGGGACATGGAGGCCCTGAGAAGTACCCT
TCAGACTATGGAGTCTGACATCTACACCGAGGTCCGCGAGCTGGTGAGCCTCAAGCAGGAGCAGCAGGCT
TTCAAGGAGGCGGCCGACACGGAGCGGCTCGCCCTGCAGGCCCTCACGGAGAAGCTTCTCAGGTCTGAGG
AGTCCGTCTCCCGCCTCCCGGAGGAGATCCGGAGACTGGAGGAAGAGCTCCGCCAGCTGAAGTCCGATTC
CCACGGGCCGAAGGAGGACGGAGGCTTCAGACACTCGGAAGCCTTTGAGGCACTCCAGCAAAAGAGTCAG
GGACTGGACTCCAGGCTCCAGCACGTGGAGGATGGGGTGCTCTCCATGCAGGTGGCTTCTGCGCGCCAGA
CCGAGAGCCTGGAGTCCCTCCTGTCCAAGAGCCAGGAGCACGAGCAGCGCCTGGCCGCCCTGCAGGGGCG
CCTGGAAGGCCTCGGGTCCTCAGAGGCAGACCAGGATGGCCTGGCCAGCACGGTGAGGAGCCTGGGCGAG
ACCCAGCTGGTGCTCTACGGTGACGTGGAGGAGCTGAAGAGGAGTGTGGGCGAGCTCCCCAGCACCGTGG
AATCACTCCAGAAGGTGCAGGAGCAGGTGCACACGCTGCTCAGTCAGGACCAAGCCCAGGCCGCCCGTCT
GCCTCCTCAGGACTTCCTGGACAGACTTTCTTCTCTAGACAACCTGAAAGCCTCAGTCAGCCAAGTGGAG
GCGGACTTGAAAATGCTCAGGACTGCTGTGGACAGTTTGGTTGCATACTCGGTCAAAATAGAAACCAACG
AGAACAATCTGGAATCAGCCAAGGGTTTACTAGATGACCTGAGGAATGATCTGGATAGGTTGTTTGTGAA
AGTGGAGAAGATTCACGAAAAGGTCGAAGAAGTACAGCAGGTGAGAAGGTCCCATCAGGACTTTAGCAGA
CAGAGGGAGGAGCTGGGCCAGGGCCTGCAGGGCGTGGAGCAGAAAGTGCAGAGCCTGCAGGCGACATTCG
GGACCTTTGAGTCCATCCTGCGGAGCAGCCAGCACAAGCAGGATCTGACCGAGAAGGCCGTTAAGCAGGG
CGAAAGCGAGGTGTCCAGAATCTCCGAGGTGCTGCAGAAACTGCAGAATGAGATCCTGAAGGATCTGAGT
GACGGAATCCACGTGGTGAAGGACGCCAGGGAGCGCGACTTCACCTCCCTGGAGAATACTGTGGAGGAGA
GACTGACAGAGCTGACCAAGAGCATTAACGACAATATTGCCATCTTTACAGAGGTGCAGAAGCGGTCCCA
GAAGGAGATCAACGACATGAAGGCCAAGGTGGCCTCTCTGGAGGAGAGCGAGGGAAACAAGCAGGATCTG
AAGGCCCTGAAGGAGGCCGTGAAGGAGATCCAGACTAGCGCCAAGAGCCGGGAGTGGGACATGGAGGCCC
TGAGGTCCACCCTGCAGACGATGGAGTCCGACATCTATACCGAGGTGCGCGAGCTGGTGTCTCTGAAGCA
GGAGCAGCAGGCCTTCAAAGAGGCCGCAGATACTGAGCGCCTGGCTCTGCAGGCTCTGACCGAGAAGCTG
CTCCGCAGCGAGGAGTCAGTGTCCAGACTGCCCGAGGAGATCAGGAGACTGGAGGAGGAGCTGCGGCAGC
TGAAGAGCGATAGCCACGGCCCAAAGGAAGATGGAGGCTTCCGGCATAGTGAGGCCTTTGAGGCCCTGCA
GCAGAAGTCCCAGGGGCTGGACAGCAGACTGCAGCACGTGGAAGATGGCGTGCTGTCCATGCAGGTCGCC
AGCGCCAGGCAGACCGAAAGCCTGGAAAGCCTGCTGAGCAAGAGCCAGGAGCACGAACAGAGGCTGGCCG
CCCTGCAGGGACGGCTGGAGGGCCTGGGAAGCAGCGAGGCCGACCAGGATGGACTGGCCTCCACCGTGAG
ATCACTGGGCGAGACCCAGCTGGTGCTGTATGGCGACGTGGAGGAGCTCAAGCGGTCAGTGGGCGAGCTC
CCTTCCACAGTGGAGAGCCTGCAGAAGGTGCAGGAGCAGGTGCATACATTACTTAGCCAGGACCAGGCCC
AGGCCGCTAGACTGCCCCCCCAGGACTTCCTGGACAGACTGAGCTCCCTGGACAATCTGAAGGCCAGTGT
GTCACAAGTCGAAGCCGACCTGAAAATGCTGAGAACAGCCGTGGATTCTCTGGTGGCATACTCTGTCAAG
ATCGAGACAAACGAGAACAACCTGGAGAGCGCCAAGGGCCTGCTGGACGACCTGAGAAATGACCTGGATA
GACTCTTCGTTAAGGTGGAGAAGATCCATGAGAAGGTGTAAAGCGGCCGCGACTCTAGAGTCGACCTGCA
GGCATGCAAGCTTGATATCAAGCTTATCGATAATCAACCTCTGGATTACAAAATTTGTGAAAGATTGACT
GGTATTCTTAACTATGTTGCTCCTTTTACGCTATGTGGATACGCTGCTTTAATGCCTTTGTATCATGCTA
TTGCTTCCCGTATGGCTTTCATTTTCTCCTCCTTGTATAAATCCTGGTTGCTGTCTCTTTATGAGGAGTT
GTGGCCCGTTGTCAGGCAACGTGGCGTGGTGTGCACTGTGTTTGCTGACGCAACCCCCACTGGTTGGGGC
ATTGCCACCACCTGTCAGCTCCTTTCCGGGACTTTCGCTTTCCCCCTCCCTATTGCCACGGCGGAACTCA
TCGCCGCCTGCCTTGCCCGCTGCTGGACAGGGGCTCGGCTGTTGGGCACTGACAATTCCGTGGTGTTGTC
GGGGAAATCATCGTCCTTTCCTTGGCTGCTCGCCTGTGTTGCCACCTGGATTCTGCGCGGGACGTCCTTC
TGCTACGTCCCTTCGGCCCTCAATCCAGCGGACCTTCCTTCCCGCGGGCGCCCCCCTCCTCACGGCGAGC
GCTGCCACGTCAGACGAAGGGCGCAGCGAGCGTCCTGATCCTTCCGCCCGGACGCTCAGGACAGCGGCCC
GCTGCTCATAAGACTCGGCCTTAGAACCCCAGTATCAGCAGAAGGACATTTTAGGACGGGACTTGGGTGA
CTCTAGGGCACTGGTTTTCTTTCCAGAGAGCGGAACAGGCGAGGAAAAGTAGTCCCTTCTCGGCGATTCT
GCGGAGGGATCTCCGTGGGGCGGTGAACGCCGATGATTATATAAGGACGCGCCGGGTGTGGCACAGCTAG
TTCCGTCGCAGCCGGGATTTGGGTCGCGGTTCTTGTTTGTGGATCGCTGTGATCGTCACTTGGTGAGTAG
CGGGCTGCTGGGCTGGCCGGGGCTTTCGTGGCCGCCGGGCCGCTCGGTGGGACGGAAGCGTGTGGAGAGA
CCGCCAAGGGCTGTAGTCTGGGTCCGCGAGCAAGGTTGCCCTGAACTGGGGGTTGGGGGGAGCGCAGCAA
AATGGCGGCTGTTCCCGAGTCTTGAATGGAAGACGCTTGTGAGGCGGGCTGTGAGGTCGTTGAAACAAGG
TGGGGGGCATGGTGGGCGGCAAGAACCCAAGGTCTTGAGGCCTTCGCTAATGCGGGAAAGCTCTTATTCG
GGTGAGATGGGCTGGGGCACCATCTGGGGACCCTGACGTGAAGTTTGTCACTGACTGGAGAACTCGGTTT
GTCGTCTGTTGCGGGGGCGGCAGTTATGGCGGTGCCGTTGGGCAGTGCACCCGTACCTTTGGGAGCGCGC
GCCCTCGTCGTGTCGTGACGTCACCCGTTCTGTTGGCTTATAATGCAGGGTGGGGCCACCTGCCGGTAGG
TGTGCGGTAGGCTTTTCTCCGTCGCAGGACGCAGGGTTCGGGCCTAGGGTAGGCTCTCCTGAATCGACAG
GCGCCGGACCTCTGGTGAGGGGAGGGATAAGTGAGGCGTCAGTTTCTTTGGTCGGTTTTATGTACCTATC
TTCTTAAGTAGCTGAAGCTCCGGTTTTGAACTATGCGCTCGGGGTTGGCGAGTGTGTTTTGTGAAGTTTT
TTAGGCACCTTTTGAAATGTAATCATTTGGGTCAATATGTAATTTTCAGTGTTAGACTAGTAAATTGTCC
GCTAAATTCTGGCCGTTTTTGGCTTTTTTGTTAGACGAAGCTTGGTACCGAGCTCGGATCAATTCGCCAC
CATGGTGAGCAAGGGCGAGGAGCTGTTCACCGGGGTGGTGCCCATCCTGGTCGAGCTGGACGGCGACGTA
AACGGCCACAAGTTCAGCGTGTCCGGCGAGGGCGAGGGCGATGCCACCTACGGCAAGCTGACCCTGAAGT
TCATCTGCACCACCGGCAAGCTGCCCGTGCCCTGGCCCACCCTCGTGACCACCTTGACCTACGGCGTGCA
GTGCTTCGCCCGCTACCCCGACCACATGAAGCAGCACGACTTCTTCAAGTCCGCCATGCCCGAAGGCTAC
GTCCAGGAGCGCACCATCTTCTTCAAGGACGACGGCAACTACAAGACCCGCGCCGAGGTGAAGTTCGAGG
GCGACACCCTGGTGAACCGCATCGAGCTGAAGGGCATCGACTTCAAGGAGGACGGCAACATCCTGGGGCA
CAAGCTGGAGTACAACTACAACAGCCACAAGGTCTATATCACCGCCGACAAGCAGAAGAACGGCATCAAG
GTGAACTTCAAGACCCGCCACAACATCGAGGACGGCAGCGTGCAGCTCGCCGACCACTACCAGCAGAACA
CCCCCATCGGCGACGGCCCCGTGCTGCTGCCCGACAACCACTACCTGAGCACCCAGTCCGCCCTGAGCAA
AGACCCCAACGAGAAGCGCGATCACATGGTCCTGCTGGAGTTCGTGACCGCCGCCGGGATCACTCTCGGC
ATGGACGAGCTGTACAAGTAACTCGAGGGAATTAATTCGAGCTCGGTACCTTTAAGACCAATGACTTACA
AGGCAGCTGTAGATCTTAGCCACTTTTTAAAAGAAAAGGGGGGACTGGAAGGGCTAATTCACTCCCAACG
AAGACAAGATCTGCTTTTTGCTTGTACTGGGTCTCTCTGGTTAGACCAGATCTGAGCCTGGGAGCTCTCT
GGCTAACTAGGGAACCCACTGCTTAAGCCTCAATAAAGCTTGCCTTGAGTGCTTCAAGTAGTGTGTGCCC
GTCTGTTGTGTGACTCTGGTAACTAGAGATCCCTCAGACCCTTTTAGTCAGTGTGGAAAATCTCTAGCAG
CATCTAGAATTAATTCCGTGTATTCTATAGTGTCACCTAAATCGTATGTGTATGATACATAAGGTTATGT
ATTAATTGTAGCCGCGTTCTAACGACAATATGTACAAGCCTAATTGTGTAGCATCTGGCTTACTGAAGCA
GACCCTATCATCTCTCTCGTAAACTGCCGTCAGAGTCGGTTTGGTTGGACGAACCTTCTGAGTTTCTGGT
AACGCCGTCCCGCACCCGGAAATGGTCAGCGAACCAATCAGCAGGGTCATCGCTAGCCAGATCCTCTACG
CCGGACGCATCGTGGCCGGCATCACCGGCGCCACAGGTGCGGTTGCTGGCGCCTATATCGCCGACATCAC
CGATGGGGAAGATCGGGCTCGCCACTTCGGGCTCATGAGCGCTTGTTTCGGCGTGGGTATGGTGGCAGGC
CCCGTGGCCGGGGGACTGTTGGGCGCCATCTCCTTGCATGCACCATTCCTTGCGGCGGCGGTGCTCAACG
GCCTCAACCTACTACTGGGCTGCTTCCTAATGCAGGAGTCGCATAAGGGAGAGCGTCGAATGGTGCACTC
TCAGTACAATCTGCTCTGATGCCGCATAGTTAAGCCAGCCCCGACACCCGCCAACACCCGCTGACGCGCC
CTGACGGGCTTGTCTGCTCCCGGCATCCGCTTACAGACAAGCTGTGACCGTCTCCGGGAGCTGCATGTGT
CAGAGGTTTTCACCGTCATCACCGAAACGCGCGAGACGAAAGGGCCTCGTGATACGCCTATTTTTATAGG
TTAATGTCATGATAATAATGGTTTCTTAGACGTCAGGTGGCACTTTTCGGGGAAATGTGCGCGGAACCCC
TATTTGTTTATTTTTCTAAATACATTCAAATATGTATCCGCTCATGAGACAATAACCCTGATAAATGCTT
CAATAATATTGAAAAAGGAAGAGTATGAGTATTCAACATTTCCGTGTCGCCCTTATTCCCTTTTTTGCGG
CATTTTGCCTTCCTGTTTTTGCTCACCCAGAAACGCTGGTGAAAGTAAAAGATGCTGAAGATCAGTTGGG
TGCACGAGTGGGTTACATCGAACTGGATCTCAACAGCGGTAAGATCCTTGAGAGTTTTCGCCCCGAAGAA
CGTTTTCCAATGATGAGCACTTTTAAAGTTCTGCTATGTGGCGCGGTATTATCCCGTATTGACGCCGGGC
AAGAGCAACTCGGTCGCCGCATACACTATTCTCAGAATGACTTGGTTGAGTACTCACCAGTCACAGAAAA
GCATCTTACGGATGGCATGACAGTAAGAGAATTATGCAGTGCTGCCATAACCATGAGTGATAACACTGCG
GCCAACTTACTTCTGACAACGATCGGAGGACCGAAGGAGCTAACCGCTTTTTTGCACAACATGGGGGATC
ATGTAACTCGCCTTGATCGTTGGGAACCGGAGCTGAATGAAGCCATACCAAACGACGAGCGTGACACCAC
GATGCCTGTAGCAATGGCAACAACGTTGCGCAAACTATTAACTGGCGAACTACTTACTCTAGCTTCCCGG
CAACAATTAATAGACTGGATGGAGGCGGATAAAGTTGCAGGACCACTTCTGCGCTCGGCCCTTCCGGCTG
GCTGGTTTATTGCTGATAAATCTGGAGCCGGTGAGCGTGGGTCTCGCGGTATCATTGCAGCACTGGGGCC
AGATGGTAAGCCCTCCCGTATCGTAGTTATCTACACGACGGGGAGTCAGGCAACTATGGATGAACGAAAT
AGACAGATCGCTGAGATAGGTGCCTCACTGATTAAGCATTGGTAACTGTCAGACCAAGTTTACTCATATA
TACTTTAGATTGATTTAAAACTTCATTTTTAATTTAAAAGGATCTAGGTGAAGATCCTTTTTGATAATCT
CATGACCAAAATCCCTTAACGTGAGTTTTCGTTCCACTGAGCGTCAGACCCCGTAGAAAAGATCAAAGGA
TCTTCTTGAGATCCTTTTTTTCTGCGCGTAATCTGCTGCTTGCAAACAAAAAAACCACCGCTACCAGCGG
TGGTTTGTTTGCCGGATCAAGAGCTACCAACTCTTTTTCCGAAGGTAACTGGCTTCAGCAGAGCGCAGAT
ACCAAATACTGTTCTTCTAGTGTAGCCGTAGTTAGGCCACCACTTCAAGAACTCTGTAGCACCGCCTACA
TACCTCGCTCTGCTAATCCTGTTACCAGTGGCTGCTGCCAGTGGCGATAAGTCGTGTCTTACCGGGTTGG
ACTCAAGACGATAGTTACCGGATAAGGCGCAGCGGTCGGGCTGAACGGGGGGTTCGTGCACACAGCCCAG
CTTGGAGCGAACGACCTACACCGAACTGAGATACCTACAGCGTGAGCTATGAGAAAGCGCCACGCTTCCC
GAAGGGAGAAAGGCGGACAGGTATCCGGTAAGCGGCAGGGTCGGAACAGGAGAGCGCACGAGGGAGCTTC
CAGGGGGAAACGCCTGGTATCTTTATAGTCCTGTCGGGTTTCGCCACCTCTGACTTGAGCGTCGATTTTT
GTGATGCTCGTCAGGGGGGCGGAGCCTATGGAAAAACGCCAGCAACGCGGCCTTTTTACGGTTCCTGGCC
TTTTGCTGGCCTTTTGCTCACATGTTCTTTCCTGCGTTATCCCCTGATTCTGTGGATAACCGTATTACCG
CCTTTGAGTGAGCTGATACCGCTCGCCGCAGCCGAACGACCGAGCGCAGCGAGTCAGTGAGCGAGGAAGC
GGAAGAGCGCCCAATACGCAAACCGCCTCTCCCCGCGCGTTGGCCGATTCATTAATGCAGCTGTGGAATG
TGTGTCAGTTAGGGTGTGGAAAGTCCCCAGGCTCCCCAGCAGGCAGAAGTATGCAAAGCATGCATCTCAA
TTAGTCAGCAACCAGGTGTGGAAAGTCCCCAGGCTCCCCAGCAGGCAGAAGTATGCAAAGCATGCATCTC
AATTAGTCAGCAACCATAGTCCCGCCCCTAACTCCGCCCATCCCGCCCCTAACTCCGCCCAGTTCCGCCC
ATTCTCCGCCCCATGGCTGACTAATTTTTTTTATTTATGCAGAGGCCGAGGCCGCCTCGGCCTCTGAGCT
ATTCCAGAAGTAGTGAGGAGGCTTTTTTGGAGGCCTAGGCTTTTGCAAAAAGCTTGGACACAAGACAGGC
TTGCGAGATATGTTTGAGAATACCACTTTATCCCGCGTCAGGGAGAGGCAGTGCGTAAAAAGACGCGGAC
TCATGTGAAATACTGGTTTTTAGTGCGCCAGATCTCTATAATCTCGCGCAACCTATTTTCCCCTCGAACA
CTTTTTAAGCCGTAGATAAACAGGCTGGGACACTTCACATGAGCGAAAAATACATCGTCACCTGGGACAT
GTTGCAGATCCATGCACGTAAACTCGCAAGCCGACTGATGCCTTCTGAACAATGGAAAGGCATTATTGCC
GTAAGCCGTGGCGGTCTGTACCGGGTGCGTTACTGGCGCGTGAACTGGGTATTCGTCATGTCGATACCGT
TTGTATTTCCAGCTACGATCACGACAACCAGCGCGAGCTTAAAGTGCTGAAACGCGCAGAAGGCGATGGC
GAAGGCTTCATCGTTATTGATGACCTGGTGGATACCGGTGGTACTGCGGTTGCGATTCGTGAAATGTATC
CAAAAGCGCACTTTGTCACCATCTTCGCAAAACCGGCTGGTCGTCCGCTGGTTGATGACTATGTTGTTGA
TATCCCGCAAGATACCTGGATTGAACAGCCGTGGGATATGGGCGTCGTATTCGTCCCGCCAATCTCCGGT
CGCTAATCTTTTCAACGCCTGGCACTGCCGGGCGTTGTTCTTTTTAACTTCAGGCGGGTTACAATAGTTT
CCAGTAAGTATTCTGGAGGCTGCATCCATGACACAGGCAAACCTGAGCGAAACCCTGTTCAAACCCCGCT
TTAAACATCCTGAAACCTCGACGCTAGTCCGCCGCTTTAATCACGGCGCACAACCGCCTGTGCAGTCGGC
CCTTGATGGTAAAACCATCCCTCACTGGTATCGCATGATTAACCGTCTGATGTGGATCTGGCGCGGCATT
GACCCACGCGAAATCCTCGACGTCCAGGCACGTATTGTGATGAGCGATGCCGAACGTACCGACGATGATT
TATACGATACGGTGATTGGCTACCGTGGCGGCAACTGGATTTATGAGTGGGCCCCGGATCTTTGTGAAGG
AACCTTACTTCTGTGGTGTGACATAATTGGACAAACTACCTACAGAGATTTAAAGCTCTAAGGTAAATAT
AAAATTTTTAAGTGTATAATGTGTTAAACTACTGATTCTAATTGTTTGTGTATTTTAGATTCCAACCTAT
GGAACTGATGAATGGGAGCAGTGGTGGAATGCCTTTAATGAGGAAAACCTGTTTTGCTCAGAAGAAATGC
CATCTAGTGATGATGAGGCTACTGCTGACTCTCAACATTCTACTCCTCCAAAAAAGAAGAGAAAGGTAGA
AGACCCCAAGGACTTTCCTTCAGAATTGCTAAGTTTTTTGAGTCATGCTGTGTTTAGTAATAGAACTCTT
GCTTGCTTTGCTATTTACACCACAAAGGAAAAAGCTGCACTGCTATACAAGAAAATTATGGAAAAATATT
CTGTAACCTTTATAAGTAGGCATAACAGTTATAATCATAACATACTGTTTTTTCTTACTCCACACAGGCA
TAGAGTGTCTGCTATTAATAACTATGCTCAAAAATTGTGTACCTTTAGCTTTTTAATTTGTAAAGGGGTT
AATAAGGAATATTTGATGTATAGTGCCTTGACTAGAGATCATAATCAGCCATACCACATTTGTAGAGGTT
TTACTTGCTTTAAAAAACCTCCCACACCTCCCCCTGAACCTGAAACATAAAATGAATGCAATTGTTGTTG
TTAACTTGTTTATTGCAGCTTATAATGGTTACAAATAAAGCAATAGCATCACAAATTTCACAAATAAAGC
ATTTTTTTCACTGCATTCTAGTTGTGGTTTGTCCAAACTCATCAATGTATCTTATCATGTCTGGATCAAC
TGGATAACTCAAGCTAACCAAAATCATCCCAAACTTCCCACCCCATACCCTATTACCACTGCCAATTACC
TGTGGTTTCATTTACTCTAAACCTGTGATTCCTCTGAATTATTTTCATTTTAAAGAAATTGTATTTGTTA
AATATGTACTACAAACTTAGTAGTTGGAAGGGCTAATTCACTCCCAAAGAAGACAAGATATCCTTGATCT
GTGGATCTACCACACACAAGGCTACTTCCCTGATTAGCAGAACTACACACCAGGGCCAGGGGTCAGATAT
CCACTGACCTTTGGATGGTGCTACAAGCTAGTACCAGTTGAGCCAGATAAGGTAGAAGAGGCCAATAAAG
GAGAGAACACCAGCTTGTTACACCCTGTGAGCCTGCATGGGATGGATGACCCGGAGAGAGAAGTGTTAGA
GTGGAGGTTTGACAGCCGCCTAGCATTTCATCACGTGGCCCGAGAGCTGCATCCGGAGTACTTCAAGAAC
TGC
